Addgene plasmid #115509: pOPS0377
Purpose: Reporter plasmid suitable for experiments in environments where there is no antibiotic selection present. Constitutive promoter pNeo expressing sfGFP
Depositing lab: Philip Poole. Depositing organization: University of Oxford. Publication: A Bacterial Expression Vector Archive (BEVA) for Flexible Modular Assembly of Golden Gate-Compatible Vectors. Geddes BA, Mendoza-Suarez MA, Poole PS. Front Microbiol. 2019 Jan 14;9:3345. doi: 10.3389/fmicb.2018.03345. eCollection 2018. PubMed 30692983.
Backbone
  Vector backbone: pOGG026
  Vector type: Bacterial Expression
Growth in bacteria
  Bacterial resistance: Kanamycin, 50 μg/mL
  Growth temperature: 37°C
  Growth strain: DH5alpha
  Copy number: Low Copy
Gene/Insert
  Gene/Insert name: sfGFP (pOGG037) and T-pharma (pOGG003) assembled in pOGG026
  Species: Synthetic
  Mutation: Domesticated for Golden Gate cloning
  Promoter: Constitutive promoter pNeo pOGG001
  Cloning method: Unknown
Terms and licenses: Academic/Nonprofit Terms; Industry Terms: Not Available to Industry
Depositor comments: Reporter Plasmid constructed with constitutive promoter pNeo (pOGG001) sfGFP (pOGG037) and T-pharma (pOGG003) assembled in pOGG026 . Please visit https://www.biorxiv.org/content/early/2018/08/16/392423 for bioRxiv preprint.
How to cite: pOPS0377 was a gift from Philip Poole (Addgene plasmid # 115509 ; http://n2t.net/addgene:115509 ; RRID:Addgene_115509)
