[The description below was written by a language model from this plasmid's Addgene catalogue record and pLannotate feature annotations shown in this document.]
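Description:
pOPS0377 is a low-copy bacterial reporter plasmid built by Golden Gate modular assembly in the pOGG026 backbone, part of a bacterial expression vector toolkit of interchangeable, domesticated parts. The 7.3 kb sequence carries an IncP (RK2-type) replicon, consisting of oriV and the trans-acting replication initiator gene trfA. An incP oriT is also present, which allows the plasmid to be mobilised by conjugation when transfer functions are supplied by a helper. Selection is by kanamycin, conferred by the aphA1 (nptI) aminoglycoside phosphotransferase gene. The backbone also carries the par region: parA and parB, annotated as partition functions, and the parD/parE antitoxin–toxin pair. ParDE acts as an addiction system by killing or arresting daughter cells that lose the plasmid. These elements account for the stated design goal of stable maintenance in environments where antibiotic selection cannot be applied.

The payload is a single constitutive reporter cassette. The pNeo promoter module (pOGG001) drives superfolder GFP (pOGG037), a robustly folding GFP variant, followed by the T-pharma terminator module (pOGG003). The annotation does not label the promoter itself. A short KanR-derived fragment just upstream of sfGFP probably belongs to that module, though the record does not say so. Downstream of sfGFP lie rrnB T1 and lambda t0 terminators, and a further rrnB T1 terminator sits in reverse orientation upstream, which would insulate the cassette from surrounding transcription. Small transposase and CloDF13 ori fragments appear to be non-functional remnants. The plasmid is intended for constitutive fluorescent labelling of bacteria so they can be tracked without antibiotic pressure. The record does not name a specific target host beyond propagation in E. coli.
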