Features (pLannotate 1.2.2; 16 found; start..end, strand, type, name):
    130..786     +  CDS            parA: PARA4_ECOLX - Protein inferred from homology: Swiss-Prot protein existence level 3. Involved in plasmid partition. From Escherichia coli.
    946..1032    -  terminator     rrnB T1 terminator: Escherichia coli rrnB; transcription terminator T1 from the E. coli rrnB gene
   1035..1160    -  CDS            TRA2_ECOLX (fragment): Protein predicted: Swiss-Prot protein existence level 4. Required for transposition of transposon Tn903. From Escherichia coli.
   1345..1379    +  CDS            KanR (fragment): aminoglycoside phosphotransferase; aph(3')-Ia; confers resistance to kanamycin in bacteria or G418 (Geneticin®) in eukaryotes
   1437..2150    +  CDS            superfolder GFP: GFP variant that folds robustly even when fused to poorly folded proteins (Pédelacq et al., 2006)
   2167..2253    +  terminator     rrnB T1 terminator: Escherichia coli rrnB; transcription terminator T1 from the E. coli rrnB gene
   2346..2440    +  terminator     lambda t0 terminator: transcription terminator from phage lambda
   2550..3362    +  CDS            aphA1: KKA1_ECOLX - Also known as nptI. Protein inferred from homology: Swiss-Prot protein existence level 3. Resistance to kanamycin and structurally-related aminoglycosides, including amikacin. From Escherichia coli.
   3516..3624    +  oriT           oriT: incP origin of transfer
   3685..4833    -  CDS            trfA: trans-acting replication protein that binds to and activates oriV
   4885..5166    -  CDS            tnpA (fragment): TN5P_ECOLX - Also known as tnp. Experimental evidence at protein level: Swiss-Prot protein existence level 1. Mediates transposition of transposon Tn5 by a 'cut and paste' mechanism. First, the monomeric transposase binds the 19 bp inverted DNA repeats flanking the transposon. Then, dimerization of the DNA- bound transposase creates a synaptic DNA complex. After nicking of the first DNA strand, excision of the transposon proceeds through a series of intermediates. The transposase then mediates the insertion of the transposon at a new site by strand transfer. The activity of the wild- type tran
   5226..5757    -  rep_origin     oriV: incP origin of replication
   5813..5848    -  rep_origin     CloDF13 ori (fragment): Plasmids containing the CloDF13 (CDF) origin of replication can be propagated in E. coli cells that contain additional plasmids with compatible origins.
   5972..6280    -  CDS            parE: PARE_ECOLX - Experimental evidence at protein level: Swiss-Prot protein existence level 1. Toxin component of a type II toxin-antitoxin (TA) system involved in plasmid partition. Acts by inhibiting DNA gyrase, converting supercoiled plasmid DNA into a singly cleaved linear form in an ATP-dependent fashion. To do so it probably interacts with one of the gyrase subunits. Gyrase inhibition is prevented by antitoxin ParD, and is reversed in vitro by incubation with ParD. In cells that have lost the plasmid filamentation and growth inhibition occur; this is suppressed when ParD is supplied in trans
   6280..6528    -  CDS            parD: PARD_ECOLX - Experimental evidence at protein level: Swiss-Prot protein existence level 1. Antitoxin component of a type II toxin-antitoxin (TA) system involved in plasmid partition. Inhibits the anti-DNA gyrase activity of toxin ParE; reverses and restores gyrase catalytic activity in vitro. The parDE operon alone is capable of stabilizing an RK2-derived minireplicon under defined growth conditions in several different Gram- negative bacteria. It does so by the post-segregational killing (PSK) of plasmid-free cells, also referred to as a plasmid addiction system. Binds its own promoter, autor
   6657..166     +  CDS            parB (across the origin): PARB4_ECOLX - Protein predicted: Swiss-Prot protein existence level 4. Involved in plasmid partition. From Escherichia coli.
>Addgene plasmid #115509 | pOPS0377 | addgene full sequence | sequence record 224290 | Addgene NGS Result
CCAGGGCATGGCGTGGGCCTATCGCTTCCACGGCCGCGCGGCCGACCCTGAAATGCTGCGGCTCGAACAG
GAGGCGCGAGGCAAGCGCGTCGGCCTCTGGTCCGATCCGCACGCCGTCGAGCCGTGGAAATGGCGACGCG
AGAGCAACAACCGGAGGGACGAAGGTTGAAGGTCGCCCGCATCTACCTGCGCGCCAGTACGGACGAGCAG
AATCTTGAACGCCAGGAGAGCCTTGTAGCGGCCACGCGGGCCGCCGGGTACTACGTCGCCGGCATCTACC
GCGAGAAGGCGTCCGGCGCACGCGCCGACCGGCCCGAGCTGCTGCGCATGATCGCGGACCTGCAACCTGG
TGAAGTCGTCGTTGCGGAGAAGATCGACCGCATCAGCCGCTTGCCGTTGGCCGAGGCCGAGCGCCTGGTT
GCGTCGATCCGGGCCAAAGGGGCCAAGCTGGCCGTGCCTGGCGTGGTGGACCTGTCGGAGCTGGCCGCCG
AGGCGAACGGAGTGGCGAAAATCGTTCTGGAATCCGTCCAGGACATGCTTTTGAAGCTCGCCTTGCAGAT
GGCCCGCGACGACTACGAGGATCGGCGCGAGCGTCAACGTCAGGGTGTCCAGTTGGCGAAGGCCGCCGGC
CGCTACACCGGCCGCAAACGTGACGCCGGCATGCACGACCGCATCATCACGCTTCGCTCCGGCGGATCGA
GCATTGCCAAGACGGCCAAGCTGGTCGGATGCAGCCCGAGCCAGGTCAAACGAGTGTGGGCGGCCTGGAA
CGCGCAGCAGCAAAAATAAAGCCGGGCAGTGCCCGGCTTTTCTCACCTTTTCGCGTCCCGCAGGGCCGCT
GCGAGCGCCCTACCTAGATCCTCGCTTTCCCCCTCGGTGTAGTCCGGCCAGGGCACGAAGGGCGCGGATG
CGAACCTGTTGAGCAGGTCAGATCTAGGGCGGCGGATTTGTCCTACTCAGGAGAGCGTTCACCGACAAAC
AACAGATAAAACGAAAGGCCCAGTCTTTCGACTGAGCCTTTCGTTTTATTTGATGCCTGCCGAATTCGGA
TCCGGAGAGGCCTGAATCGCCCCATCATCCAGCCAGAAAGTGAGGGAGCCACGGTTGATGAGAGCTTTGT
TGTAGGTGGACCAGTTGGTGATTTTGAACTTTTGCTTTGCCACGGAACGGTCTGCGTTGTCGGGAAGATG
CGTGATCTGATCCTTCAACTCAGCAAAAGTTCGATTTATTCAACAAAGCGACGTTGTGTCTCAAAATCTC
TGATGTTACATTGCACAAGATAAAAATATATCATCATGAACAATAAAACTGTCTGCTTACATAAACAGTA
ATACAAGGGGTGTTATGAGCCATATTCAACGGGAAACGTCTTGCTCGAGATCTATCGATGCATGCCATGG
TACCCGGGAGCTCGAATTCAGGCTTGGAGGATACGAATGCGTAAAGGCGAAGAGCTGTTCACTGGTGTCG
TCCCTATTCTGGTGGAACTGGATGGTGATGTCAACGGTCATAAGTTTTCCGTGCGTGGCGAGGGTGAAGG
TGACGCAACTAATGGTAAACTGACGCTGAAGTTCATCTGTACTACTGGTAAACTGCCGGTACCTTGGCCG
ACTCTGGTAACGACGCTGACTTATGGTGTTCAGTGCTTTGCTCGTTATCCGGACCATATGAAGCAGCATG
ACTTCTTCAAGTCCGCCATGCCGGAAGGCTATGTGCAGGAACGCACGATTTCCTTTAAGGATGACGGCAC
GTACAAAACGCGTGCGGAAGTGAAATTTGAAGGCGATACCCTGGTAAACCGCATTGAGCTGAAAGGCATT
GACTTTAAAGAAGATGGCAATATCCTGGGCCATAAGCTGGAATACAATTTTAACAGCCACAATGTTTACA
TCACCGCCGATAAACAAAAAAATGGCATTAAAGCGAATTTTAAAATTCGCCACAACGTTGAGGATGGCAG
CGTGCAGCTGGCTGATCACTACCAGCAAAACACTCCAATCGGTGATGGTCCTGTTCTGCTGCCAGACAAT
CACTATCTGAGCACGCAAAGCGTTCTGTCTAAAGATCCGAACGAGAAACGCGATCATATGGTTCTGCTGG
AGTTCGTAACCGCAGCGGGCATCACGCATGGTATGGATGAACTGTACAAATGAGCTTCCCAGGCATCAAA
TAAAACGAAAGGCTCAGTCGAAAGACTGGGCCTTTCGTTTTATCTGTTGTTTGTCGGTGAACGCTCTCCT
GAGTAGGACAAATCCGCCGGGAGCGGATTTGAACGTTGCGAAGCAACGGCCCGGAGGGTGGCGGGCAGGA
CGCCCGCCATAAACTGCCAGGGAATTCCGCTCTTGGACTCCTGTTGATAGATCCAGTAATGACCTCAGAA
CTCCATCTGGATTTGTTCAGAACGCTCGGTTGCCGCCGGGCGTTTTTTATTGGTGAGAATCCAGGCAATT
GTGTCTCAAAATCTCTGATGTTACATTGCACAAGATAAAAATATATCATCATGAACAATAAAACTGTCTG
CTTACATAAACAGTAATACAAGGGGTGTTATGAGCCATATTCAGCGTGAAACGAGCTGTAGCCGTCCGCG
TCTGAACAGCAACATGGATGCGGATCTGTATGGCTATAAATGGGCGCGTGATAACGTGGGTCAGAGCGGC
GCGACCATTTATCGTCTGTATGGCAAACCGGATGCGCCGGAACTGTTTCTGAAACATGGCAAAGGCAGCG
TGGCGAACGATGTGACCGATGAAATGGTGCGTCTGAACTGGCTGACCGAATTTATGCCGCTGCCGACCAT
TAAACATTTTATTCGCACCCCGGATGATGCGTGGCTGCTGACCACCGCGATTCCGGGCAAAACCGCGTTT
CAGGTGCTGGAAGAATATCCGGATAGCGGCGAAAACATTGTGGATGCGCTGGCCGTGTTTCTGCGTCGTC
TGCATAGCATTCCGGTGTGCAACTGCCCGTTTAACAGCGATCGTGTGTTTCGTCTGGCCCAGGCGCAGAG
CCGTATGAACAACGGCCTGGTGGATGCGAGCGATTTTGATGATGAACGTAACGGCTGGCCGGTGGAACAG
GTGTGGAAAGAAATGCATAAACTGCTGCCGTTTAGCCCGGATAGCGTGGTGACCCACGGCGATTTTAGCC
TGGATAACCTGATTTTCGATGAAGGCAAACTGATTGGCTGCATTGATGTGGGCCGTGTGGGCATTGCGGA
TCGTTATCAGGATCTGGCCATTCTGTGGAACTGCCTGGGCGAATTTAGCCCGAGCCTGCAAAAACGTCTG
TTTCAGAAATATGGCATTGATAATCCGGATATGAACAAACTGCAATTTCATCTGATGCTGGATGAATTTT
TCTAATAATTAATTGAACTACTTTTCCGCTGCATAACCCTGCTTCGGGGTCATTATAGCGATTTTTTCGG
TATATCCATCCTTTTTCGCACGATATACAGGATTTTGCCAAAGGGTTCGTGTAGACTTTCCTTGGTGTAT
CCAACGGCGTCAGCCGGGCAGGATAGGTGAAGTAGGCCCACCCGCGAGCGGGTGTTCCTTCTTCACTGTC
CCTTATTCGCACCTGGCGGTGCTCAACGGGAATCCTGCTCTGCGAGGCTGGCCGTAGGCCGGCCGCGATG
CAGGTGGCTGCTGAACCCCCAGCCGGAACTGACCCCACAAGGCCCTAGCGTTTGCAATGCACCAGGTCAT
CATTGACCCAGGCGTGTTCCACCAGGCCGCTGCCTCGCAACTCTTCGCAGGCTTCGCCGACCTGCTCGCG
CCACTTCTTCACGCGGGTGGAATCCGATCCGCACATGAGGCGGAAGGTTTCCAGCTTGAGCGGGTACGGC
TCCCGGTGCGAGCTGAAATAGTCGAACATCCGTCGGGCCGTCGGCGACAGCTTGCGGTACTTCTCCCATA
TGAATTTCGTGTAGTGGTCGCCAGCAAACAGCACGACGATTTCCTCGTCGATCAGGACCTGGCAACGGGA
CGTTTTCTTGCCACGGTCCAGGACGCGGAAGCGGTGCAGCAGCGACACCGATTCCAGGTGCCCAACGCGG
TCGGACGTGAAGCCCATCGCCGTCGCCTGTAGGCGCGACAGGCATTCCTCGGCCTTCGTGTAATACCGGC
CATTGATCGACCAGCCCAGGTCCTGGCAAAGCTCGTAGAACGTGAAGGTGATCGGCTCGCCGATAGGGGT
GCGCTTCGCGTACTCCAACACCTGCTGCCACACCAGTTCGTCATCGTCGGCCCGCAGCTCGACGCCGGTG
TAGGTGATCTTCACGTCCTTGTTGACGTGGAAAATGACCTTGTTTTGCAGCGCCTCGCGCGGGATTTTCT
TGTTGCGCGTGGTGAACAGGGCAGAGCGGGCCGTGTCGTTTGGCATCGCTCGCATCGTGTCCGGCCACGG
CGCAATATCGAACAAGGAAAGCTGCATTTCCTTGATCTGCTGCTTCGTGTGTTTCAGCAACGCGGCCTGC
TTGGCTTCGCTGACCTGTTTTGCCAGGTCCTCGCCGGCGGTTTTTCGCTTCTTGGTCGTCATAGTTCCTC
GCGTGTCGATGGTCATCGACTTCGCCAAACCTGCCGCCTCCTGTTCGAGCCGACGCGAACGCTCCACGGC
GGCCGATGGCGCGGGCAGGGCAGGGGGAGCCAGTTGCACGCTGTCGCGCTCGATCTTGGCCGTAGCTTGC
TGGACTATCGAGCCGACGGACTGGAAGGTTTCGCGGGGCGCACGCATGACGGTGCGGCTTGCGATGGTTT
CGGCATCCTCGGCGGAAAACCCCGCGTCGATCAGTTCTTGCCTGTATGCCTTCCGGTCAAACGTCCGATT
CATTCACCCTCCTTGCGGGATTGCCCCGGAATTAATTCCCCGGATCGATCCGTCGATCTTGATCCCCTGC
GCCATCAGATCCTTGGCGGCAAGAAAGCCATCCAGTTTACTTTGCAGGGCTTCCCAACCTTACCAGAGGG
CGCCCCAGCTGGCAATTCCGGTTCGCTTGCTGTCCATAAAACCGCCCAGTCTAGCTATCGCCATGTAAGC
CCACTGCAAGCTACCTGCTTTCTCTTTGCGCTTGCGTTTTCCCTTGTCCAGATAGCCCAGTAGCTGACAT
TCATCCGGGGTCAGCACCGTTTCTGCGGACTGGCTTTCTACGTGGCTGCCATTTTTGGGGTGAGGCCGTT
CGCGGCCGAGGGGCGCAGCCCCTGGGGGGATGGGAGGCCCGCGTTAGCGGGCCGGGAGGGTTCGAGAAGG
GGGGGCACCCCCCTTCGGCGTGCGCGGTCACGCGCACAGGGCGCAGCCCTGGTTAAAAACAAGGTTTATA
AATATTGGTTTAAAAGCAGGTTAAAAGACAGGTTAGCGGTGGCCGAAAAACGGGCGGAAACCCTTGCAAA
TGCTGGATTTTCTGCCTGTGGACAGCCCCTCAAATGTCAATAGGTGCGCCCCTCATCTGTCAGCACTCTG
CCCCTCAAGTGTCAAGGATCGCGCCCCTCATCTGTCAGTAGTCGCGCCCCTCAAGTGTCAATACCGCAGG
GCACTTATCCCCAGGCTTGTCCACATCATCTGTGGGAAACTCGCGTAAAATCAGGCGTTTTCGCCGATTT
GCGAGGCTGGCCAGCTCCACGTCGCCGGCCGAAATCGAGCCTGCCCCTCATCTGTCAACGCCGCGCCGGG
TGAGTCGGCCCCTCAAGTGTCAACGTCCGCCCCTCATCTGTCAGTGAGGGCCAAGTTTTCCGCGAGGTAT
CCACAACGCCGGCGGCCCTACATGGCTCTGCTGTAGTGAGTGGGTTGCGCTCCGGCAGCGGTCCTGATCC
CCCGCAGAAAAAAAGGATCTCAAGAAGATCCTTTGATCTTTTCTACATTACTGCATGAGCTTGTGGAAGT
GTGCTGAGCATAAATGATTCTCCTAGCTGTTCTTTGGGTAAGTACGCCATCAGGACGTTGTGAGTGGCGC
GATTTTTAGCGGCTGAAATCAGCCCTTGAGCCTGTCGGCAAGTCGCGTCATGAGGTCCATGCGCTCATGC
AGGATCGCCACGACCAACGCGGGTTCGCCCGCACGCGGCAGGCAAAAAACGTAGTGGTGTTCGCAGCGGG
CCATCCGCAGCGCGGGAAAGAGTTCGCTCATGTCCTTAAACGGGCCTTCGCCGGCGGCAAGCCTGGCTAT
GCCCTGTTCCAGCTTAGCGATATAGCGGCGCACCTGCGCCGCGCCCCACTCCCGGCGCGTGTAGCGGATG
ATGCCGCGTAGATCGGCTTCGGCCTCAGCCGTGAGGATGTAGGCCGTCAAGCGCGATCCCCGCTGAGTTC
TTCATCAAGAATTTCGCCGACGCTCTTGGTGGACACCTTGCCGGCAAGCCCATCGTTGATGCGGTTCCCC
AGCATGGTTTTCAGTTCCTGCCATGCCTGATCGGCATCAGCGTCACCGGGGAACAGACGTTCGAGGGCGT
ATTGCTTAATGGTCTTGCCCTGCAAGGCGGCCAGGGCTTTCAGGCTCTGGTGCTGCTGGTCCGTCATGTC
GATTGTCAGGCGGCTCATTGGATAACCTCCATAAAATACACGTAACCACATTAGCACATATGTGGGCGTG
AGGCTACAGCGCGAGGCGCATTAAGGTCGGGAAAATGCGCTAGGCGCATTTAAATTGCGTATTGCTGTAA
TGCGCCATGCCGGCTAGACTAGGCCCAAATGGGTATACCCAATTTGACCAAGGGGGACGCGATGAGGGCG
GCCAAGCACTACCGACAACTTCTATCCATCGACTTCAACATCGAGGCGCTGGCCTTCGTGCCTGGACCCG
ACGGCACACGCGGCCGGCGCATCCACGTCCTGGGGCGCGAGGTCCGCGACCGGCCCGGCCTGGTCGAGTA
CCTTTCGCCGGCGTTCGGCTCGCGGGTGGCGCTGGACGGCTACTGCAAGGCCAATTTCGATGCAGTGCTG
CACCTGGCGTACCCCGATCATCAGCAATGGGGCCACGCATGAAGCGCCGAAGCTACGCCATGCTGCGCGC
CGCTGCCGCGCTGGCCGTCCTGGTCGTTGCCTCGCCGGCATGGGCCGAGCTGCGCGGCGAGGTCGTGCGC
ATCATCGACGGCGACACCATCGACGTGCTGGTAGACAAGCAGCCGGTGCGCGTGCGCCTGGTGGACATTG
ACGCGCCGGAAAAGCGGCAAGCCTTCGGCGAACGTGCGCGCCAGGCGCTGGCCGGCATGGTGTTCCGCCG
GCACGTCCTGGTCGACGAGAAGGACACCGACCGTTACGGCCGCACGCTGGGCACCGTCTGGGTCAACATG
GAGCTGGCCAGCCGGCCGCCGCAGCCGCGCAACGTCAACGCCGCGATGGTTCA
